Addgene plasmid #99517: pHyg-AID(31-114)-9myc
Purpose: Truncated C-terminal AID-9myc degron cassette with HygR marker for S. cerevisiae
Depositing lab: Helle Ulrich. Depositing organization: Cancer Research UK. Publication: An expanded tool kit for the auxin-inducible degron system in budding yeast. Morawska M, Ulrich HD. Yeast. 2013 Sep;30(9):341-51. doi: 10.1002/yea.2967. Epub 2013 Jul 23. PubMed 23836714.
Backbone
  Vector backbone: pFA6a derivative
  Vector type: PCR template for yeast tagging cassette
  Selectable markers: Hygromycin
Growth in bacteria
  Bacterial resistance: Ampicillin, 100 μg/mL
  Growth temperature: 37°C
  Growth strain: DH5alpha
  Copy number: High Copy
Gene/Insert
  Gene/Insert name: IAA17(31-116) (alt names: AID (Auxin-inducible degron); AXR3)
  Species: A. thaliana (mustard weed)
  Entrez Gene: AXR3 (a.k.a. AT1G04250, AUXIN RESISTANT 3, AtIAA17, F19P19.31, F19P19_31, IAA17, indole-3-acetic acid inducible 17)
  Tag / fusion protein: 9xMyc (C terminal on insert)
  Cloning method: Restriction Enzyme; 5′ cloning site Unknown (unknown if destroyed); 3′ cloning site Unknown (unknown if destroyed)
  Sequencing primers: 5′ CGTACGCTGCAGGTCGAC; 3′ TCGATGAATTCGAGCTCG
Resource information
  A portion of this plasmid was derived from a plasmid made by: The parent vector encoding AID was a kind gift from Masato Kanemaki (National Institute of Genetics, Mishima, Japan).
Terms and licenses: Academic/Nonprofit Terms; Industry Terms: Not Available to Industry
How to cite: pHyg-AID(31-114)-9myc was a gift from Helle Ulrich (Addgene plasmid # 99517 ; http://n2t.net/addgene:99517 ; RRID:Addgene_99517)
