[The description below was written by a language model from this plasmid's Addgene catalogue record and pLannotate feature annotations shown in this document.]
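Description:
pHyg-AID(31-114)-9myc is a pFA6a-derived plasmid that serves as a PCR template for C-terminal tagging of genes in Saccharomyces cerevisiae, rather than as an expression vector in its own right. It is maintained in E. coli through a high-copy ColE1/pUC-type origin and an ampicillin resistance gene (β-lactamase with its own promoter). The backbone also carries T7 and SP6 phage promoters flanking the cassette, along with short remnants of lacI, rop and bom sequences that are vestigial backbone fragments.

The payload is a truncated auxin-inducible degron taken from the Arabidopsis thaliana IAA17 (AXR3) protein, followed directly by nine Myc epitope repeats, which the automated annotation detects as a partial match to a 13xMyc array. The plasmid name gives the degron boundaries as residues 31–114, whereas the insert field lists 31–116, a small discrepancy that the record does not resolve. Downstream lies an hphMX-type hygromycin resistance module for selection in yeast, and a CYC1 terminator is annotated after it. No promoter drives the degron-tag coding region, because the cassette is meant to be amplified with primers carrying homology to a target locus and integrated in frame at the 3′ end of a chromosomal gene, placing the fusion under the native promoter.

In strains expressing the plant F-box protein TIR1, auxin addition triggers ubiquitylation and rapid proteasomal degradation of the tagged protein, giving conditional depletion, while the Myc epitopes allow the protein's level to be followed by immunodetection. The construct belongs to an expanded toolkit of AID cassettes for budding yeast offering different degron versions, tags and markers.
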