Features (pLannotate 1.2.2; 12 found; start..end, strand, type, name):
    181..336     +  CDS            mini-AID (fragment): minimal degron from the auxin-responsive IAA17 protein of Arabidopsis thaliana (Kubota et al., 2013) acts as an auxin-inducible degron (AID) in the presence of TIR1
    349..699     +  CDS            13xMyc (fragment): 13 tandem Myc epitope tags
    768..2142    +  gene           hphMX6 (fragment): yeast selectable marker conferring hygromycin resistance
   2194..2383    +  terminator     CYC1 terminator: S. cerevisiae CYC1; transcription terminator for CYC1
   2458..2476    -  promoter       T7 promoter: promoter for bacteriophage T7 RNA polymerase
   2498..2551    -  CDS            lacI (fragment): lac repressor; lacI; The lac repressor binds to the lac operator to inhibit transcription in E. coli. This inhibition can be relieved by adding lactose or isopropyl-β-D-thiogalactopyranoside (IPTG).
   2734..3322    -  rep_origin     ori: high-copy-number ColE1/pMB1/pBR322/pUC origin of replication
   3493..4353    -  CDS            AmpR: β-lactamase; bla; confers resistance to ampicillin, carbenicillin, and related antibiotics
   4354..4458    -  promoter       AmpR promoter: bla
   4553..4588    +  CDS            rop (fragment): Rop protein, which maintains plasmids at low copy number; rop
   4690..4741    +  misc_feature   bom (fragment): basis of mobility region from pBR322
   4804..2       +  promoter       SP6 promoter (across the origin): promoter for bacteriophage SP6 RNA polymerase
>Addgene plasmid #99517 | pHyg-AID(31-114)-9myc | addgene full sequence | sequence record 191044 | Addgene NGS Result
GAACGCGGCCGCCAGCTGAAGCTTCGTACGCTGCAGGTCGACGGTGCAGGCGCCGGGGCTGGTGCTGGGG
CAGGTACCAAGAGAGGGTTCTCAGAGACGGTTGATCTGAAGCTAAATCTGAATAATGAGCCTGCAAACAA
GGAAGGATCTACGACTCATGACGTCGTGACTTTTGATTCCAAGGAGAAGAGTGCTTGTCCTAAAGATCCA
GCCAAACCTCCGGCCAAGGCACAAGTTGTGGGATGGCCACCGGTGAGATCATACCGGAAGAACGTGATGG
TTTCCTGCCAAAAATCAAGCGGTGGCCCGGAGGCGGCGGCGTTCGTGAAGGTATCACCCGGGGCTAGTGG
TGAACAAAAGTTGATTTCTGAAGAAGATTTGAACGGTGAACAAAAGCTAATCTCCGAGGAAGACTTGAAC
GGTGAACAAAAATTAATCTCAGAAGAAGACTTGAACGGATCCTCTAGAGGTGAACAAAAGTTGATTTCTG
AAGAAGATTTGAACGGTGAACAAAAGCTAATCTCCGAGGAAGACTTGAACGGTGAACAAAAATTAATCTC
AGAAGAAGACTTGAACGGATCCTCTAGAGGTGAACAAAAGTTGATTTCTGAAGAAGATTTGAACGGTGAA
CAAAAGCTAATCTCCGAGGAAGACTTGAACGGTGAACAAAAATTAATCTCAGAAGAAGACTTGAACGGAT
CCACTAGCTAAAAAGGCGCGCCAGATCTGTTTAGCTTGCCTCGTCCCCGCCGGGTCACCCGGCCAGCGAC
ATGGAGGCCCAGAATACCCTCCTTGACAGTCTTGACGTGCGCAGCTCAGGGGCATGATGTGACTGTCGCC
CGTACATTTAGCCCATACATCCCCATGTATAATCATTTGCATCCATACATTTTGATGGCCGCACGGCGCG
AAGCAAAAATTACGGCTCCTCGCTGCGGACCTGCGAGCAGGGAAACGCTCCCCTCACAGACGCGTTGAAT
TGTCCCCACGCCGCGCCCCTGTAGAGAAATATAAAAGGTTAGGATTTGCCACTGAGGTTCTTCTTTCATA
TACTTCCTTTTAAAATCTTGCTAGGATACAGTTCTCACATCACATCCGAACATAAACAACCATGGGTAAA
AAGCCTGAACTCACCGCGACGTCTGTCGAGAAGTTTCTGATCGAAAAGTTCGACAGCGTCTCCGACCTGA
TGCAGCTCTCGGAGGGCGAAGAATCTCGTGCTTTCAGCTTCGATGTAGGAGGGCGTGGATATGTCCTGCG
GGTAAATAGCTGCGCCGATGGTTTCTACAAAGATCGTTATGTTTATCGGCACTTTGCATCGGCCGCGCTC
CCGATTCCGGAAGTGCTTGACATTGGGGAATTCAGCGAGAGCCTGACCTATTGCATCTCCCGCCGTGCAC
AGGGTGTCACGTTGCAAGACCTGCCTGAAACCGAACTGCCCGCTGTTCTGCAGCCGGTCGCGGAGGCCAT
GGATGCGATCGCTGCGGCCGATCTTAGCCAGACGAGCGGGTTCGGCCCATTCGGACCGCAAGGAATCGGT
CAATACACTACATGGCGTGATTTCATATGCGCGATTGCTGATCCCCATGTGTATCACTGGCAAACTGTGA
TGGACGACACCGTCAGTGCGTCCGTCGCGCAGGCTCTCGATGAGCTGATGCTTTGGGCCGAGGACTGCCC
CGAAGTCCGGCACCTCGTGCACGCGGATTTCGGCTCCAACAATGTCCTGACGGACAATGGCCGCATAACA
GCGGTCATTGACTGGAGCGAGGCGATGTTCGGGGATTCCCAATACGAGGTCGCCAACATCTTCTTCTGGA
GGCCGTGGTTGGCTTGTATGGAGCAGCAGACGCGCTACTTCGAGCGGAGGCATCCGGAGCTTGCAGGATC
GCCGCGGCTCCGGGCGTATATGCTCCGCATTGGTCTTGACCAACTCTATCAGAGCTTGGTTGACGGCAAT
TTCGATGATGCAGCTTGGGCGCAGGGTCGATGCGACGCAATCGTCCGATCCGGAGCCGGGACTGTCGGGC
GTACACAAATCGCCCGCAGAAGCGCGGCCGTCTGGACCGATGGCTGTGTAGAAGTACTCGCCGATAGTGG
AAACCGACGCCCCAGCACTCGTCCGAGGGCAAAGGAATAATCTCGAGTCATGTAATTAGTTATGTCACGC
TTACATTCACGCCCTCCCCCCACATCCGCTCTAACCGAAAAGGAAGGAGTTAGACAACCTGAAGTCTAGG
TCCCTATTTATTTTTTTATAGTTATGTTAGTATTAAGAACGTTATTTATATTTCAAATTTTTCTTTTTTT
TCTGTACAGACGCGTGTACGCATGTAACATTATACTGAAAACCTTGCTTGAGAAGGTTTTGGGACGCTCG
AAGGCTTTAACGAGCTCGAATTCATCGATGATATCAGATCCACTAGTGGCCTATGCGGCCGCGGATCTGC
CGGTCTCCCTATAGTGAGTCGTATTAATTTCGATAAGCCAGGTTAACCTGCATTAATGAATCGGCCAACG
CGCGGGGAGAGGCGGTTTGCGTATTGGGCGCTCTTCCGCTTCCTCGCTCACTGACTCGCTGCGCTCGGTC
GTTCGGCTGCGGCGAGCGGTATCAGCTCACTCAAAGGCGGTAATACGGTTATCCACAGAATCAGGGGATA
ACGCAGGAAAGAACATGTGAGCAAAAGGCCAGCAAAAGGCCAGGAACCGTAAAAAGGCCGCGTTGCTGGC
GTTTTTCCATAGGCTCCGCCCCCCTGACGAGCATCACAAAAATCGACGCTCAAGTCAGAGGTGGCGAAAC
CCGACAGGACTATAAAGATACCAGGCGTTTCCCCCTGGAAGCTCCCTCGTGCGCTCTCCTGTTCCGACCC
TGCCGCTTACCGGATACCTGTCCGCCTTTCTCCCTTCGGGAAGCGTGGCGCTTTCTCATAGCTCACGCTG
TAGGTATCTCAGTTCGGTGTAGGTCGTTCGCTCCAAGCTGGGCTGTGTGCACGAACCCCCCGTTCAGCCC
GACCGCTGCGCCTTATCCGGTAACTATCGTCTTGAGTCCAACCCGGTAAGACACGACTTATCGCCACTGG
CAGCAGCCACTGGTAACAGGATTAGCAGAGCGAGGTATGTAGGCGGTGCTACAGAGTTCTTGAAGTGGTG
GCCTAACTACGGCTACACTAGAAGAACAGTATTTGGTATCTGCGCTCTGCTGAAGCCAGTTACCTTCGGA
AAAAGAGTTGGTAGCTCTTGATCCGGCAAACAAACCACCGCTGGTAGCGGTGGTTTTTTTGTTTGCAAGC
AGCAGATTACGCGCAGAAAAAAAGGATCTCAAGAAGATCCTTTGATCTTTTCTACGGGGTCTGACGCTCA
GTGGAACGAAAACTCACGTTAAGGGATTTTGGTCATGAGATTATCAAAAAGGATCTTCACCTAGATCCTT
TTAAATTAAAAATGAAGTTTTAAATCAATCTAAAGTATATATGAGTAAACTTGGTCTGACAGTTACCAAT
GCTTAATCAGTGAGGCACCTATCTCAGCGATCTGTCTATTTCGTTCATCCATAGTTGCCTGACTCCCCGT
CGTGTAGATAACTACGATACGGGAGGGCTTACCATCTGGCCCCAGTGCTGCAATGATACCGCGAGACCCA
CGCTCACCGGCTCCAGATTTATCAGCAATAAACCAGCCAGCCGGAAGGGCCGAGCGCAGAAGTGGTCCTG
CAACTTTATCCGCCTCCATCCAGTCTATTAATTGTTGCCGGGAAGCTAGAGTAAGTAGTTCGCCAGTTAA
TAGTTTGCGCAACGTTGTTGCCATTGCTACAGGCATCGTGGTGTCACGCTCGTCGTTTGGTATGGCTTCA
TTCAGCTCCGGTTCCCAACGATCAAGGCGAGTTACATGATCCCCCATGTTGTGCAAAAAAGCGGTTAGCT
CCTTCGGTCCTCCGATCGTTGTCAGAAGTAAGTTGGCCGCAGTGTTATCACTCATGGTTATGGCAGCACT
GCATAATTCTCTTACTGTCATGCCATCCGTAAGATGCTTTTCTGTGACTGGTGAGTACTCAACCAAGTCA
TTCTGAGAATAGTGTATGCGGCGACCGAGTTGCTCTTGCCCGGCGTCAATACGGGATAATACCGCGCCAC
ATAGCAGAACTTTAAAAGTGCTCATCATTGGAAAACGTTCTTCGGGGCGAAAACTCTCAAGGATCTTACC
GCTGTTGAGATCCAGTTCGATGTAACCCACTCGTGCACCCAACTGATCTTCAGCATCTTTTACTTTCACC
AGCGTTTCTGGGTGAGCAAAAACAGGAAGGCAAAATGCCGCAAAAAAGGGAATAAGGGCGACACGGAAAT
GTTGAATACTCATACTCTTCCTTTTTCAATATTATTGAAGCATTTATCAGGGTTATTGTCTCATGAGCGG
ATACATATTTGAATGTATTTAGAAAAATAAACAAATAGGGGTTCCGCGCACATTTCCCCGAAAAGTGCCA
CCTGACGTCTAAGAAACCATTATTATCATGACATTAACCTATAAAAATAGGCGTATCACGAGGCCCTTTC
GTCTCGCGCGTTTCGGTGATGACGGTGAAAACCTCTGACACATGCAGCTCCCGGAGACGGTCACAGCTTG
TCTGTAAGCGGATGCCGGGAGCAGACAAGCCCGTCAGGGCGCGTCAGCGGGTGTTGGCGGGTGTCGGGGC
TGGCTTAACTATGCGGCATCAGAGCAGATTGTACTGAGAGTGCACCATATGGACATATTGTCGTTAGAAC
GCGGCTACAATTAATACATAACCTTATGTATCATACACATACGATTTAGGTGACACTATA
